>Addgene plasmid #66025 | BCD8_BC | depositor full sequence | sequence record 114166 | BCD8_BC sequence 2192 bps
TACTGGGCCCAAGTTCACTTAAAAAGGAGATCAACAATGAAAGCAATTTTCGTACTGAAACATCTTAATC
ATGCATCGGACCGTTTCTAATGAGAGACCTACTAGTAGCGGCCGCTGCAGGCTTCCTCGCTCACTGACTC
GCTGCGCTCGGTCGTTCGGCTGCGGCGAGCGGTATCAGCTCACTCAAAGGCGGTAATACGGTTATCCACA
GAATCAGGGGATAACGCAGGAAAGAACATGTGAGCAAAAGGCCAGCAAAAGGCCAGGAACCGTAAAAAGG
CCGCGTTGCTGGCGTTTTTCCACAGGCTCCGCCCCCCTGACGAGCATCACAAAAATCGACGCTCAAGTCA
GAGGTGGCGAAACCCGACAGGACTATAAAGATACCAGGCGTTTCCCCCTGGAAGCTCCCTCGTGCGCTCT
CCTGTTCCGACCCTGCCGCTTACCGGATACCTGTCCGCCTTTCTCCCTTCGGGAAGCGTGGCGCTTTCTC
ATAGCTCACGCTGTAGGTATCTCAGTTCGGTGTAGGTCGTTCGCTCCAAGCTGGGCTGTGTGCACGAACC
CCCCGTTCAGCCCGACCGCTGCGCCTTATCCGGTAACTATCGTCTTGAGTCCAACCCGGTAAGACACGAC
TTATCGCCACTGGCAGCAGCCACTGGTAACAGGATTAGCAGAGCGAGGTATGTAGGCGGTGCTACAGAGT
TCTTGAAGTGGTGGCCTAACTACGGCTACACTAGAAGAACAGTATTTGGTATCTGCGCTCTGCTGAAGCC
AGTTACCTTCGGAAAAAGAGTTGGTAGCTCTTGATCCGGCAAACAAACCACCGCTGGTAGCGGTGGTTTT
TTTGTTTGCAAGCAGCAGATTACGCGCAGAAAAAAAGGATCTCAAGAAGATCCTTTGATCTTTTCTACGG
GGTCTGACGCTCAGTGGAACGAAAACTCACGTTAAGGGATTTTGGTCATGAGATTATCAAAAAGGATCTT
CACCTAGATCCTTTTAAATTAAAAATGAAGTTTTAAATCAATCTAAAGTATATATGAGTAAACTTGGTCT
GACAGTTACCAATGCTTAATCAGTGAGGCACCTATCTCAGCGATCTGTCTATTTCGTTCATCCATAGTTG
CCTGACTCCCCGTCGTGTAGATAACTACGATACGGGAGGGCTTACCATCTGGCCCCAGTGCTGCAATGAT
ACCGCGCGACCCACGCTCACCGGCTCCAGATTTATCAGCAATAAACCAGCCAGCCGGAAGGGCCGAGCGC
AGAAGTGGTCCTGCAACTTTATCCGCCTCCATCCAGTCTATTAATTGTTGCCGGGAAGCTAGAGTAAGTA
GTTCGCCAGTTAATAGTTTGCGCAACGTTGTTGCCATTGCTACAGGCATCGTGGTGTCACGCTCGTCGTT
TGGTATGGCTTCATTCAGCTCCGGTTCCCAACGATCAAGGCGAGTTACATGATCCCCCATGTTGTGCAAA
AAAGCGGTTAGCTCCTTCGGTCCTCCGATCGTTGTCAGAAGTAAGTTGGCCGCAGTGTTATCACTCATGG
TTATGGCAGCACTGCATAATTCTCTTACTGTCATGCCATCCGTAAGATGCTTTTCTGTGACTGGTGAGTA
CTCAACCAAGTCATTCTGAGAATAGTGTATGCGGCGACCGAGTTGCTCTTGCCCGGCGTCAATACGGGAT
AATACCGCGCCACATAGCAGAACTTTAAAAGTGCTCATCATTGGAAAACGTTCTTCGGGGCGAAAACTCT
CAAGGATCTTACCGCTGTTGAGATCCAGTTCGATGTAACCCACTCGTGCACCCAACTGATCTTCAGCATC
TTTTACTTTCACCAGCGTTTCTGGGTGAGCAAAAACAGGAAGGCAAAATGCCGCAAAAAAGGGAATAAGG
GCGACACGGAAATGTTGAATACTCATACTCTTCCTTTTTCAATATTATTGAAGCATTTATCAGGGTTATT
GTCTCATGAGCGGATACATATTTGAATGTATTTAGAAAAATAAACAAATAGGGGTTCCGCGCACATTTCC
CCGAAAAGTGCCACCTGACGTCTAAGAAACCATTATTATCATGACATTAACCTATAAAAATAGGCGTATC
ACGAGGCAGAATTTCAGATAAAAAAAATCCTTAGCTTTCGCTAAGGATGATTTCTGGAATTCGCGGCCGC
TTCTAGAGACTAGTGGGTCTCA
Features (pLannotate 1.2.2; 6 found; start..end, strand, type, name):
    100..120     +  misc_feature   BioBrick suffix: universal suffix for all parts
    297..885     -  rep_origin     ori: high-copy-number ColE1/pMB1/pBR322/pUC origin of replication
   1056..1916    -  CDS            AmpR: β-lactamase; bla; confers resistance to ampicillin, carbenicillin, and related antibiotics
   1917..2021    -  promoter       AmpR promoter: bla
   2111..2154    -  terminator     bacterial terminator: putative bacterial transcription terminator
   2157..2178    +  misc_feature   BioBrick prefix: BioBrick prefix for parts that do not start with "ATG"
