[The description below was written by a language model from this plasmid's Addgene catalogue record and pLannotate feature annotations shown in this document.]
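Description:
BCD8_BC is a basic (level 0) part plasmid from the CIDAR MoClo library, a modular Golden Gate-style assembly system for building genetic circuits in E. coli. It is built on the small DVA destination vector backbone, about 2.2 kb in total. It replicates in E. coli from a high-copy ColE1/pUC-type origin, although the catalogue lists copy number as unknown. Selection is with ampicillin through a β-lactamase (AmpR) gene driven by its native bla promoter. The annotated features also include a putative bacterial transcription terminator and the BioBrick prefix and suffix sequences. These flank the cloning position across the plasmid's numbering origin, which reflects the backbone's BioBrick-derived ancestry.

The payload is a synthetic ribosome binding site part of the BiCistronic Design (BCD) type, variant BCD8, described as low strength. It is classed as an RBS part, but a BCD is more than a single Shine-Dalgarno element. It contains a first RBS that drives translation of a short leader cistron, and a second RBS embedded within that cistron is translationally coupled to the downstream gene of interest. Ribosomes translating the leader help unwind local mRNA structure, which makes expression from the second RBS less dependent on the sequence of the coding region that follows. The "B:…:C" notation indicates that the part is flanked by the B and C MoClo fusion sites. This places it between a promoter part and a coding sequence part when transcriptional units are assembled. The automated annotation does not label the BCD insert itself or the fusion sites, so their exact positions are not given in the feature table. The part is intended for combinatorial tuning of expression levels in engineered E. coli constructs.
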