Addgene plasmid #66025: BCD8_BC
Purpose: MoClo Basic Part: RBS - BiCistronic Design, low strength (RBS part type, actually contains a small transcriptional unit and second RBS) [B:BCD8:C]
Depositing lab: Douglas Densmore. Depositing organization: Boston University Main Campus. Publication: CIDAR MoClo: Improved MoClo Assembly Standard and New E. coli Part Library Enable Rapid Combinatorial Design for Synthetic and Traditional Biology. Iverson SV, Haddock TL, Beal J, Densmore DM. ACS Synth Biol. 2016 Jan 15;5(1):99-103. doi: 10.1021/acssynbio.5b00124. Epub 2015 Nov 4. PubMed 26479688.
Backbone
  Vector backbone: DVA
  Vector type: Synthetic Biology
Growth in bacteria
  Bacterial resistance: Ampicillin, 100 μg/mL
  Growth temperature: 37°C
  Growth strain: DH5alpha
  Copy number: Unknown
Gene/Insert
  Gene/Insert name: RBS (alt names: Basic Part - RBS; BiCistronic Design (BCD))
  Species: Synthetic
  Cloning method: Unknown
Terms and licenses: Academic/Nonprofit Terms; Industry Terms: Not Available to Industry
How to cite: BCD8_BC was a gift from Douglas Densmore (Addgene plasmid # 66025 ; http://n2t.net/addgene:66025 ; RRID:Addgene_66025)
