>Addgene plasmid #66025 | BCD8_BC | addgene partial sequence | sequence record 114165 | MoCloR 5'-gccacctgacgtctaagaaacc-3'
ATAGGCGTATCACGAGGCAGAATTTCAGATAAAAAAAATCCTTAGCTTTCGCTAAGGATGATTTCTGGAA
TTCGCGGCCGCTTCTAGAGACTAGTGGGTCTCATACTGGGCCCAAGTTCACTTAAAAAGGAGATCAACAA
TGAAAGCAATTTTCGTACTGAAACATCTTAATCATGCATCGGACCGTTTCTAATGAGAGACCTACTAGTA
GCGGCCGCTGCAGGCTTCCTCGCTCACTGACTCGCTGCGCTCGGTCGTTCGGCTGCGGCGAGCGGTATCA
GCTCACTCAAAGGCGGTAATACGGTTATCCACAGAATCAGGGGATAACGCAGGAAAGAACATGTGAGCAA
AAGGCCAGCAAAAGGCCAGGAACCGTAAAAAGGCCGCGTTGCTGGCGTTTTTCCACAGGCTCCGCCCCCC
TGACGAGCATCACAAAAATCGACGCTCAAGTCAGAGGTGGCGAAACCCGACAGGACTATAAAGATACCAG
GCGTTTCCCCCTGGAAGCTCCCTCGTGCGCTCTCCTGTTCCGACCCTGCCGCTTACCGGATACCTGTCCG
CCTTTCTCCCTTCGGGAAGCGTGGCGCTTTCTCATAGCTCACGCTGTAGGTATCTCAGTTCGGTGTAGGT
CGTTCGCTCC
